Addgene plasmid #142085: TFORF2448
Purpose: Lentiviral vector for overexpressing transcription factor ORFs with unique 24-bp barcodes. Barcodes facilitate identification of transcription factors in pooled screens.
Depositing lab: Feng Zhang. Depositing organization: Broad Institute. Publication: A transcription factor atlas of directed differentiation. Joung J, Ma S, Tay T, Geiger-Schuller KR, Kirchgatterer PC, Verdine VK, Guo B, Arias-Garcia MA, Allen WE, Singh A, Kuksenko O, Abudayyeh OO, Gootenberg JS, Fu Z, Macrae RK, Buenrostro JD, Regev A, Zhang F. Cell. 2023 Jan 5;186(1):209-229.e26. doi: 10.1016/j.cell.2022.11.026. PubMed 36608654.
Backbone
  Vector backbone: pLX_TRC317
  Backbone manufacturer: Broad Institute Genetic Perturbation Platform
  Backbone size w/o insert (bp): 8264
  Vector type: Mammalian Expression, Lentiviral
  Selectable markers: Puromycin
Growth in bacteria
  Bacterial resistance: Ampicillin, 100 μg/mL
  Growth temperature: 37°C
  Growth strain: NEB Stable
  Copy number: High Copy
Gene/Insert
  Gene/Insert name: GBX2
  Species: H. sapiens (human)
  Insert size (bp): 770
  Entrez Gene: GBX2
  Promoter: EF1a
  Cloning method: Unknown
  Sequencing primers: 5′ GGGTGGAGACTGAAGTTAGGCCAG; 3′ CACATAGCGTAAAAGGAGCAACATAG
Terms and licenses: Academic/Nonprofit Terms; Industry Terms: Not Available to Industry
Depositor comments: NM_001301687,ENST00000551105 . The transcription factor ORF portion of this plasmid was synthesized by Genewiz. Please test multiple small colonies in case of plasmid recombination. To make this collection available in a timely manner, a portion of this collection was not fully sequenced by Addgene. If an Addgene verified full plasmid sequence is not available, please contact us prior to placing an order to request the full sequence.
How to cite: TFORF2448 was a gift from Feng Zhang (Addgene plasmid # 142085 ; http://n2t.net/addgene:142085 ; RRID:Addgene_142085)
