[The description below was written by a language model from this plasmid's Addgene catalogue record and pLannotate feature annotations shown in this document.]
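Description:
TFORF2448 is a lentiviral mammalian expression plasmid built on the pLX_TRC317 backbone. It belongs to a barcoded library of human transcription factor open reading frames and carries GBX2, a homeobox-type factor annotated as a possible regulator of pluripotency and embryonic differentiation. In bacteria it is maintained by a high-copy ColE1/pUC origin and selected through the β-lactamase (AmpR) gene. An f1 origin and remnants of a lac/lacZα cloning region flanked by T7 and T3 promoters are also present. The depositor warns that the plasmid can recombine, as is common for LTR-containing vectors.

The viral portion has a third-generation layout. An RSV promoter drives a truncated HIV-1 5' LTR, followed by the Ψ packaging signal with a gag fragment, the Rev response element, a cPPT/CTS and a self-inactivating ΔU3 3' LTR, with an SV40 polyadenylation signal downstream. Two expression units sit within the transfer region. An SV40 early promoter/origin drives puromycin N-acetyltransferase for selecting transduced cells. The human EF-1α promoter drives the roughly 770 bp synthesized GBX2 ORF, which the depositor comments link to a specific transcript isoform. The annotation software matches the ORF to GBX2 as two separate fragments, which is consistent with an alternative isoform, though the record does not confirm this. A WPRE downstream of the ORF enhances transcript stability and expression.

According to the record, each library member carries a unique 24-bp barcode, although the feature table does not annotate it. A short U6 promoter-like fragment between the ORF and the WPRE may be part of that region. The barcodes allow overexpressed factors to be identified in pooled screens, such as those for directed differentiation.
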