Features (pLannotate 1.2.2; 32 found; start..end, strand, type, name):
      5..231     +  promoter       RSV promoter: Rous sarcoma virus enhancer/promoter
    232..412     +  LTR            5' LTR (truncated): truncated 5' long terminal repeat (LTR) from HIV-1
    459..584     +  misc_feature   HIV-1 Ψ: packaging signal of human immunodeficiency virus type 1
    568..931     +  CDS            HIV-1 gag (fragment): gag protein from human immunodeficiency virus 1; gag
   1077..1310    +  misc_feature   RRE: The Rev response element (RRE) of HIV-1 allows for Rev-dependent mRNA export from the nucleus to the cytoplasm.
   1687..1713    +  CDS            Rev (fragment): human immunodeficiency virus 1 (HIV-1) Rev protein; rev; enhances nuclear export of unspliced and incompletely spliced viral mRNAs
   1720..1743    +  promoter       SV40 promoter (fragment): SV40 early promoter
   1744..1815    +  promoter       SV40 promoter (fragment): SV40 enhancer and early promoter
   1839..1974    +  rep_origin     SV40 ori: SV40 origin of replication
   2020..2616    +  CDS            PuroR (fragment): puromycin N-acetyltransferase; pac from Streptomyces; confers resistance to puromycin
   2665..2782    +  misc_feature   cPPT/CTS: central polypurine tract and central termination sequence of HIV-1
   2847..2913    +  CDS            small t antigen (fragment): SV40 (simian virus 40) small t antigen
   2920..4098    +  promoter       EF-1α promoter: strong constitutive promoter for human elongation factor EF-1α
   4115..4636    +  CDS            GBX2 (fragment): GBX2_HUMAN - Experimental evidence at transcript level: Swiss-Prot protein existence level 2. May act as a transcription factor for cell pluripotency and differentiation in the embryo. From Homo sapiens (Human).
   4674..4787    +  CDS            GBX2 (fragment): GBX2_HUMAN - Experimental evidence at transcript level: Swiss-Prot protein existence level 2. May act as a transcription factor for cell pluripotency and differentiation in the embryo. From Homo sapiens (Human).
   4796..4849    +  promoter       U6 promoter (fragment): RNA polymerase III promoter for human U6 snRNA
   4891..5479    +  misc_feature   WPRE: woodchuck hepatitis virus posttranscriptional regulatory element
   5530..5549    +  misc_feature   cPPT/CTS (fragment): central polypurine tract and central termination sequence of HIV-1
   5551..5784    +  LTR            3' LTR (ΔU3): self-inactivating 3' long terminal repeat (LTR) from HIV-1
   5862..5983    +  polyA_signal   SV40 poly(A) signal: SV40 polyadenylation signal
   6023..6158    +  rep_origin     SV40 ori: SV40 origin of replication
   6179..6197    -  promoter       T7 promoter: promoter for bacteriophage T7 RNA polymerase
   6205..6360    +  CDS            lacZα (fragment): LacZα fragment of β-galactosidase; lacZ fragment
   6365..6793    +  rep_origin     f1 ori (sequence partly withheld): f1 bacteriophage origin of replication; arrow indicates direction of (+) strand synthesis
   6846..6950    +  promoter       AmpR promoter: bla
   6951..7811    +  CDS            AmpR: β-lactamase; bla; confers resistance to ampicillin, carbenicillin, and related antibiotics
   7982..8570    +  rep_origin     ori: high-copy-number ColE1/pMB1/pBR322/pUC origin of replication
   8753..8845    +  CDS            lacI (fragment): lac repressor; lacI; The lac repressor binds to the lac operator to inhibit transcription in E. coli. This inhibition can be relieved by adding lactose or isopropyl-β-D-thiogalactopyranoside (IPTG).
   8858..8879    +  protein_bind   CAP binding site: CAP binding activates transcription in the presence of cAMP. E. coli catabolite activator protein
   8894..8924    +  promoter       lac promoter: promoter for the E. coli lac operon
   8932..8948    +  protein_bind   lac operator: The lac repressor binds to the lac operator to inhibit transcription in E. coli. This inhibition can be relieved by adding lactose or isopropyl-β-D-thiogalactopyranoside (IPTG). lac repressor encoded by lacI
   8993..9011    +  promoter       T3 promoter: promoter for bacteriophage T3 RNA polymerase
>Addgene plasmid #142085 | TFORF2448 | addgene full sequence | sequence record 395701 | Addgene NGS Result
TTAATGTAGTCTTATGCAATACTCTTGTAGTCTTGCAACATGGTAACGATGAGTTAGCAACATGCCTTAC
AAGGAGAGAAAAAGCACCGTGCATGCCGATTGGTGGAAGTAAGGTGGTACGATCGTGCCTTATTAGGAAG
GCAACAGACGGGTCTGACATGGATTGGACGAACCACTGAATTGCCGCATTGCAGAGATATTGTATTTAAG
TGCCTAGCTCGATACATAAACGGGTCTCTCTGGTTAGACCAGATCTGAGCCTGGGAGCTCTCTGGCTAAC
TAGGGAACCCACTGCTTAAGCCTCAATAAAGCTTGCCTTGAGTGCTTCAAGTAGTGTGTGCCCGTCTGTT
GTGTGACTCTGGTAACTAGAGATCCCTCAGACCCTTTTAGTCAGTGTGGAAAATCTCTAGCAGTGGCGCC
CGAACAGGGACTTGAAAGCGAAAGGGAAACCAGAGGAGCTCTCTCGACGCAGGACTCGGCTTGCTGAAGC
GCGCACGGCAAGAGGCGAGGGGCGGCGACTGGTGAGTACGCCAAAAATTTTGACTAGCGGAGGCTAGAAG
GAGAGAGATGGGTGCGAGAGCGTCAGTATTAAGCGGGGGAGAATTAGATCGCGATGGGAAAAAATTCGGT
TAAGGCCAGGGGGAAAGAAAAAATATAAATTAAAACATATAGTATGGGCAAGCAGGGAGCTAGAACGATT
CGCAGTTAATCCTGGCCTGTTAGAAACATCAGAAGGCTGTAGACAAATACTGGGACAGCTACAACCATCC
CTTCAGACAGGATCAGAAGAACTTAGATCATTATATAATACAGTAGCAACCCTCTATTGTGTGCATCAAA
GGATAGAGATAAAAGACACCAAGGAAGCTTTAGACAAGATAGAGGAAGAGCAAAACAAAAGTAAGACCAC
CGCACAGCAAGCGGCCGCTGATCTTCAGACCTGGAGGAGGAGATATGAGGGACAATTGGAGAAGTGAATT
ATATAAATATAAAGTAGTAAAAATTGAACCATTAGGAGTAGCACCCACCAAGGCAAAGAGAAGAGTGGTG
CAGAGAGAAAAAAGAGCAGTGGGAATAGGAGCTTTGTTCCTTGGGTTCTTGGGAGCAGCAGGAAGCACTA
TGGGCGCAGCGTCAATGACGCTGACGGTACAGGCCAGACAATTATTGTCTGGTATAGTGCAGCAGCAGAA
CAATTTGCTGAGGGCTATTGAGGCGCAACAGCATCTGTTGCAACTCACAGTCTGGGGCATCAAGCAGCTC
CAGGCAAGAATCCTGGCTGTGGAAAGATACCTAAAGGATCAACAGCTCCTGGGGATTTGGGGTTGCTCTG
GAAAACTCATTTGCACCACTGCTGTGCCTTGGAATGCTAGTTGGAGTAATAAATCTCTGGAACAGATTTG
GAATCACACGACCTGGATGGAGTGGGACAGAGAAATTAACAATTACACAAGCTTAATACACTCCTTAATT
GAAGAATCGCAAAACCAGCAAGAAAAGAATGAACAAGAATTATTGGAATTAGATAAATGGGCAAGTTTGT
GGAATTGGTTTAACATAACAAATTGGCTGTGGTATATAAAATTATTCATAATGATAGTAGGAGGCTTGGT
AGGTTTAAGAATAGTTTTTGCTGTACTTTCTATAGTGAATAGAGTTAGGCAGGGATATTCACCATTATCG
TTTCAGACCCACCTCCCAACCCCGAGGGGACCCATGCATTGCATCTCAATTAGTCAGCAACCAGGTGTGG
AAAGTCCCCAGGCTCCCCAGCAGGCAGAAGTATGCAAAGCATGCGTCTCAATTAGTCAGCAACCATAGTC
CCGCCCCTAACTCCGCCCATCCCGCCCCTAACTCCGCCCAGTTCCGCCCATTCTCCGCCCCATGGCTGAC
TAATTTTTTTTATTTATGCAGAGGCCGAGGCCGCCTCGGCCTCTGAGCTATTCCAGAAGTAGTGAGGAGG
CTTTTTTGGAGGCCTAGGCTTTTGCAAAAAGCTTTCTAGAGGTACCACCGGAGCTTACCATGACCGAGTA
CAAGCCCACGGTGCGCCTCGCCACCCGCGACGACGTCCCCAGGGCCGTACGCACCCTCGCCGCCGCGTTC
GCCGACTACCCCGCCACGCGCCACACCGTCGATCCGGACCGCCACATCGAGCGGGTCACCGAGCTGCAAG
AACTCTTCCTCACGCGCGTCGGGCTCGACATCGGCAAGGTGTGGGTCGCGGACGACGGCGCCGCCGTGGC
GGTCTGGACCACGCCGGAGAGCGTCGAAGCGGGGGCGGTGTTCGCCGAGATCGGCCCGCGCATGGCCGAG
TTGAGCGGTTCCCGGCTGGCCGCGCAGCAACAGATGGAAGGCCTCCTGGCGCCGCACCGGCCCAAGGAGC
CCGCGTGGTTCCTGGCCACCGTCGGCGTCTCGCCCGACCACCAGGGCAAGGGTCTGGGCAGCGCCGTCGT
GCTCCCCGGAGTGGAGGCGGCCGAGCGCGCCGGGGTGCCCGCCTTCCTGGAGACCTCCGCGCCCCGCAAC
CTCCCCTTCTACGAGCGGCTCGGCTTCACCGTCACCGCCGACGTCGAGGTGCCCGAAGGACCGCGCACCT
GGTGCATGACCCGCAAGCCCGGTGCCAGTTAACGAATTCTAGATCTTGAGACAAATGGCAGTATTCATCC
ACAATTTTAAAAGAAAAGGGGGGATTGGGGGGTACAGTGCAGGGGAAAGAATAGTAGACATAATAGCAAC
AGACATACAAACTAAAGAATTACAAAAACAAATTACAAAAATTCAAAATTTTCGGGTTTATTACAGGGAC
AGCAGAGATCCACTTTGGCGCCGGCTCGAGGCCTGCAGGTGCAAAGATGGATAAAGTTTTAAACAGAGAG
GAATCTTTGCAGCTAATGGACCTTCTAGGTCTTGAAAGGAGTGGGAATTGGCTCCGGTGCCCGTCAGTGG
GCAGAGCGCACATCGCCCACAGTCCCCGAGAAGTTGGGGGGAGGGGTCGGCAATTGAACCGGTGCCTAGA
GAAGGTGGCGCGGGGTAAACTGGGAAAGTGATGTCGTGTACTGGCTCCGCCTTTTTCCCGAGGGTGGGGG
AGAACCGTATATAAGTGCAGTAGTCGCCGTGAACGTTCTTTTTCGCAACGGGTTTGCCGCCAGAACACAG
GTAAGTGCCGTGTGTGGTTCCCGCGGGCCTGGCCTCTTTACGGGTTATGGCCCTTGCGTGCCTTGAATTA
CTTCCACCTGGCTGCAGTACGTGATTCTTGATCCCGAGCTTCGGGTTGGAAGTGGGTGGGAGAGTTCGAG
GCCTTGCGCTTAAGGAGCCCCTTCGCCTCGTGCTTGAGTTGAGGCCTGGCCTGGGCGCTGGGGCCGCCGC
GTGCGAATCTGGTGGCACCTTCGCGCCTGTCTCGCTGCTTTCGATAAGTCTCTAGCCATTTAAAATTTTT
GATGACCTGCTGCGACGCTTTTTTTCTGGCAAGATAGTCTTGTAAATGCGGGCCAAGATCTGCACACTGG
TATTTCGGTTTTTGGGGCCGCGGGCGGCGACGGGGCCCGTGCGTCCCAGCGCACATGTTCGGCGAGGCGG
GGCCTGCGAGCGCGGCCACCGAGAATCGGACGGGGGTAGTCTCAAGCTGGCCGGCCTGCTCTGGTGCCTG
GCCTCGCGCCGCCGTGTATCGCCCCGCCCTGGGCGGCAAGGCTGGCCCGGTCGGCACCAGTTGCGTGAGC
GGAAAGATGGCCGCTTCCCGGCCCTGCTGCAGGGAGCTCAAAATGGAGGACGCGGCGCTCGGGAGAGCGG
GCGGGTGAGTCACCCACACAAAGGAAAAGGGCCTTTCCGTCCTCAGCCGTCGCTTCATGTGACTCCACGG
AGTACCGGGCGCCGTCCAGGCACCTCGATTAGTTCTCGAGCTTTTGGAGTACGTCGTCTTTAGGTTGGGG
GGAGGGGTTTTATGCGATGGAGTTTCCCCACACTGAGTGGGTGGAGACTGAAGTTAGGCCAGCTTGGCAC
TTGATGTAATTCTCCTTGGAATTTGCCCTTTTTGAGTTTGGATCTTGGTTCATTCTCAAGCCTCAGACAG
TGGTTCAAAGTTTTTTTCTTCCATTTCAGGTGTCGTGAGGCTAGCACCGCCACCATGAGCGCAGCGTTCC
CGCCGTCGCTGATGATGATGCAGCGCCCGCTGGGGAGTAGCACCGCCTTCAGCATAGACTCGCTGATCGG
CAGCCCGCCGCAGCCCAGCCCCGGCCATTTCGTCTACACCGGCTACCCCATGTTCATGCCCTACCGGCCG
GTAGTGCTGCCGCCGCCGCCGCCGCCGCCGCCCGCGCTGCCCCAGGCCGCGCTGCAGCCAGCGCTGCCGC
CCGCACACCCTCACCACCAGATCCCCAGCCTGCCCACAGGCTTCTGCTCCAGCCTGGCGCAGGGCATGGC
GCTCACCTCTACGCTCATGGCCACGCTCCCCGGCGGCTTCTCCGCGTCGCCCCAGCACCAGGAGGCGGCA
GCGGCCCGCAAGTTCGCGCCGCAGCCGCTGCCCGGCGGCGGTAACTTCGACAAGGCGGAGGCGCTGCAGG
CTGACGCGGAGGACGGCAAAGGCTTCCTGGCCAAAGAGGGCTCGCTGCTCGCCTTCTCCGCGGCCGAGAC
GGTGCAGGCTTCGCTCGGCCGCCTCTGCCGCTCCGCGGTGACCTGGGGTTCCGGTCGGGGCTGTCCGAGG
GCAAGGGAAAGACGAGTCAAAGGTGGAAGACGACCCGAAGGGCAAGGAGGAGAGCTTCTCGCTGGAGAGC
GATGTGGACTACAGCTCGGATAGTAATGAACTAGTCCGTAACTTGAAAGTATTTCGATTTCTTGGCTTTA
TATATCTTGTGGAAAGGACGAATTATTCACTATTACGGAACAAGCACGCGTTAAGTCGACAATCAACCTC
TGGATTACAAAATTTGTGAAAGATTGACTGGTATTCTTAACTATGTTGCTCCTTTTACGCTATGTGGATA
CGCTGCTTTAATGCCTTTGTATCATGCTATTGCTTCCCGTATGGCTTTCATTTTCTCCTCCTTGTATAAA
TCCTGGTTGCTGTCTCTTTATGAGGAGTTGTGGCCCGTTGTCAGGCAACGTGGCGTGGTGTGCACTGTGT
TTGCTGACGCAACCCCCACTGGTTGGGGCATTGCCACCACCTGTCAGCTCCTTTCCGGGACTTTCGCTTT
CCCCCTCCCTATTGCCACGGCGGAACTCATCGCCGCCTGCCTTGCCCGCTGCTGGACAGGGGCTCGGCTG
TTGGGCACTGACAATTCCGTGGTGTTGTCGGGGAAATCATCGTCCTTTCCTTGGCTGCTCGCCTGTGTTG
CCACCTGGATTCTGCGCGGGACGTCCTTCTGCTACGTCCCTTCGGCCCTCAATCCAGCGGACCTTCCTTC
CCGCGGCCTGCTGCCGGCTCTGCGGCCTCTTCCGCGTCTTCGCCTTCGCCCTCAGACGAGTCGGATCTCC
CTTTGGGCCGCCTCCCCGCGTCGACTTTAAGACCAATGACTTACAAGGCAGCTGTAGATCTTAGCCACTT
TTTAAAAGAAAAGGGGGGACTGGAAGGGCTAATTCACTCCCAACGAAGACAAGATCTGCTTTTTGCTTGT
ACTGGGTCTCTCTGGTTAGACCAGATCTGAGCCTGGGAGCTCTCTGGCTAACTAGGGAACCCACTGCTTA
AGCCTCAATAAAGCTTGCCTTGAGTGCTTCAAGTAGTGTGTGCCCGTCTGTTGTGTGACTCTGGTAACTA
GAGATCCCTCAGACCCTTTTAGTCAGTGTGGAAAATCTCTAGCAGTACGTATAGTAGTTCATGTCATCTT
ATTATTCAGTATTTATAACTTGCAAAGAAATGAATATCAGAGAGTGAGAGGAACTTGTTTATTGCAGCTT
ATAATGGTTACAAATAAAGCAATAGCATCACAAATTTCACAAATAAAGCATTTTTTTCACTGCATTCTAG
TTGTGGTTTGTCCAAACTCATCAATGTATCTTATCATGTCTGGCTCTAGCTATCCCGCCCCTAACTCCGC
CCATCCCGCCCCTAACTCCGCCCAGTTCCGCCCATTCTCCGCCCCATGGCTGACTAATTTTTTTTATTTA
TGCAGAGGCCGAGGCCGCCTCGGCCTCTGAGCTATTCCAGAAGTAGTGAGGAGGCTTTTTTGGAGGCCTA
GGGACGTACCCAATTCGCCCTATAGTGAGTCGTATTACGCGCGCTCACTGGCCGTCGTTTTACAACGTCG
TGACTGGGAAAACCCTGGCGTTACCCAACTTAATCGCCTTGCAGCACATCCCCCTTTCGCCAGCTGGCGT
AATAGCGAAGAGGCCCGCACCGATCGCCCTTCCCAACAGTTGCGCAGCCTGAATGGCGAATGGG
[124 nt withheld, positions 6365-6488]
C
[91 nt withheld, positions 6490-6580]
A
[49 nt withheld, positions 6582-6630]
CCTTTGACGTTGGAGTCCACGTTCTTT
[37 nt withheld, positions 6658-6694]
ACCCTATCTCGGTCTATTCTTTTGATTTATAAGGGATTTTGCCGATTTCGGCCTATTGGTTAAAAAATGA
GCTGATTTAACAAAAATTTAACGCGAATTTTAACAAAATATTAACGCTTACAATTTAGGTGGCACTTTTC
GGGGAAATGTGCGCGGAACCCCTATTTGTTTATTTTTCTAAATACATTCAAATATGTATCCGCTCATGAG
ACAATAACCCTGATAAATGCTTCAATAATATTGAAAAAGGAAGAGTATGAGTATTCAACATTTCCGTGTC
GCCCTTATTCCCTTTTTTGCGGCATTTTGCCTTCCTGTTTTTGCTCACCCAGAAACGCTGGTGAAAGTAA
AAGATGCTGAAGATCAGTTGGGTGCACGAGTGGGTTACATCGAACTGGATCTCAACAGCGGTAAGATCCT
TGAGAGTTTTCGCCCCGAAGAACGTTTTCCAATGATGAGCACTTTTAAAGTTCTGCTATGTGGCGCGGTA
TTATCCCGTATTGACGCCGGGCAAGAGCAACTCGGTCGCCGCATACACTATTCTCAGAATGACTTGGTTG
AGTACTCACCAGTCACAGAAAAGCATCTTACGGATGGCATGACAGTAAGAGAATTATGCAGTGCTGCCAT
AACCATGAGTGATAACACTGCGGCCAACTTACTTCTGACAACGATCGGAGGACCGAAGGAGCTAACCGCT
TTTTTGCACAACATGGGGGATCATGTAACTCGCCTTGATCGTTGGGAACCGGAGCTGAATGAAGCCATAC
CAAACGACGAGCGTGACACCACGATGCCTGTAGCAATGGCAACAACGTTGCGCAAACTATTAACTGGCGA
ACTACTTACTCTAGCTTCCCGGCAACAATTAATAGACTGGATGGAGGCGGATAAAGTTGCAGGACCACTT
CTGCGCTCGGCCCTTCCGGCTGGCTGGTTTATTGCTGATAAATCTGGAGCCGGTGAGCGTGGGTCTCGCG
GTATCATTGCAGCACTGGGGCCAGATGGTAAGCCCTCCCGTATCGTAGTTATCTACACGACGGGGAGTCA
GGCAACTATGGATGAACGAAATAGACAGATCGCTGAGATAGGTGCCTCACTGATTAAGCATTGGTAACTG
TCAGACCAAGTTTACTCATATATACTTTAGATTGATTTAAAACTTCATTTTTAATTTAAAAGGATCTAGG
TGAAGATCCTTTTTGATAATCTCATGACCAAAATCCCTTAACGTGAGTTTTCGTTCCACTGAGCGTCAGA
CCCCGTAGAAAAGATCAAAGGATCTTCTTGAGATCCTTTTTTTCTGCGCGTAATCTGCTGCTTGCAAACA
AAAAAACCACCGCTACCAGCGGTGGTTTGTTTGCCGGATCAAGAGCTACCAACTCTTTTTCCGAAGGTAA
CTGGCTTCAGCAGAGCGCAGATACCAAATACTGTTCTTCTAGTGTAGCCGTAGTTAGGCCACCACTTCAA
GAACTCTGTAGCACCGCCTACATACCTCGCTCTGCTAATCCTGTTACCAGTGGCTGCTGCCAGTGGCGAT
AAGTCGTGTCTTACCGGGTTGGACTCAAGACGATAGTTACCGGATAAGGCGCAGCGGTCGGGCTGAACGG
GGGGTTCGTGCACACAGCCCAGCTTGGAGCGAACGACCTACACCGAACTGAGATACCTACAGCGTGAGCT
ATGAGAAAGCGCCACGCTTCCCGAAGGGAGAAAGGCGGACAGGTATCCGGTAAGCGGCAGGGTCGGAACA
GGAGAGCGCACGAGGGAGCTTCCAGGGGGAAACGCCTGGTATCTTTATAGTCCTGTCGGGTTTCGCCACC
TCTGACTTGAGCGTCGATTTTTGTGATGCTCGTCAGGGGGGCGGAGCCTATGGAAAAACGCCAGCAACGC
GGCCTTTTTACGGTTCCTGGCCTTTTGCTGGCCTTTTGCTCACATGTTCTTTCCTGCGTTATCCCCTGAT
TCTGTGGATAACCGTATTACCGCCTTTGAGTGAGCTGATACCGCTCGCCGCAGCCGAACGACCGAGCGCA
GCGAGTCAGTGAGCGAGGAAGCGGAAGAGCGCCCAATACGCAAACCGCCTCTCCCCGCGCGTTGGCCGAT
TCATTAATGCAGCTGGCACGACAGGTTTCCCGACTGGAAAGCGGGCAGTGAGCGCAACGCAATTAATGTG
AGTTAGCTCACTCATTAGGCACCCCAGGCTTTACACTTTATGCTTCCGGCTCGTATGTTGTGTGGAATTG
TGAGCGGATAACAATTTCACACAGGAAACAGCTATGACCATGATTACGCCAAGCGCGCAATTAACCCTCA
CTAAAGGGAACAAAAGCTGGAGCTGCAAGC
