>Addgene plasmid #142085 | TFORF2448 | depositor partial sequence | sequence record 278392 | Insert
ACCGCCACCATGAGCGCAGCGTTCCCGCCGTCGCTGATGATGATGCAGCGCCCGCTGGGGAGTAGCACCG
CCTTCAGCATAGACTCGCTGATCGGCAGCCCGCCGCAGCCCAGCCCCGGCCATTTCGTCTACACCGGCTA
CCCCATGTTCATGCCCTACCGGCCGGTAGTGCTGCCGCCGCCGCCGCCGCCGCCGCCCGCGCTGCCCCAG
GCCGCGCTGCAGCCAGCGCTGCCGCCCGCACACCCTCACCACCAGATCCCCAGCCTGCCCACAGGCTTCT
GCTCCAGCCTGGCGCAGGGCATGGCGCTCACCTCTACGCTCATGGCCACGCTCCCCGGCGGCTTCTCCGC
GTCGCCCCAGCACCAGGAGGCGGCAGCGGCCCGCAAGTTCGCGCCGCAGCCGCTGCCCGGCGGCGGTAAC
TTCGACAAGGCGGAGGCGCTGCAGGCTGACGCGGAGGACGGCAAAGGCTTCCTGGCCAAAGAGGGCTCGC
TGCTCGCCTTCTCCGCGGCCGAGACGGTGCAGGCTTCGCTCGGCCGCCTCTGCCGCTCCGCGGTGACCTG
GGGTTCCGGTCGGGGCTGTCCGAGGGCAAGGGAAAGACGAGTCAAAGGTGGAAGACGACCCGAAGGGCAA
GGAGGAGAGCTTCTCGCTGGAGAGCGATGTGGACTACAGCTCGGATAGTAATGAACTAGTCCGTAACTTG
AAAGTATTTCGATTTCTTGGCTTTATATATCTTGTGGAAAGGACGAATTATTCACTATTACGGAACAAGC
