>Addgene plasmid #142085 | TFORF2448 | depositor partial sequence | sequence record 278393 | Barcode
ATTATTCACTATTACGGAACAAGC
